>Addgene plasmid #57459 | mEos3.2-H2B-6 | depositor partial sequence | sequence record 88592 | insert sequence
GACGTCAGATCCGCTAGCGCTACCGGACTCAGATCTCGAGCTCAAGCTTCGAATTCTGCAGTCGACGGTA
CCGCCACCATGCCAGAGCCAGCGAAGTCTGCTCCCGCCCCGAAAAAGGGCTCCAAGAAGGCGGTGACTAA
GGCGCAGAAGAAAGGCGGCAAGAAGCGCAAGCGCAGCCGCAAGGAGAGCTATTCCATCTATGTGTACAAG
GTTCTGAAGCAGGTCCACCCTGACACCGGCATTTCGTCCAAGGCCATGGGCATCATGAATTCGTTTGTGA
ACGACATTTTCGAGCGCATCGCAGGTGAGGCTTCCCGCCTGGCGCATTACAACAAGCGCTCGACCATCAC
CTCCAGGGAGATCCAGACGGCCGTGCGCCTGCTGCTGCCTGGGGAGTTGGCCAAGCACGCCGTGTCCGAG
GGTACTAAGGCCATCACCAAGTACACCAGCGCTAAGGATCCACCGGTCGCCACCATGAGTGCGATTAAGC
CAGACATGAAGATCAAACTCCGTATGGAAGGCAACGTAAACGGGCACCACTTTGTGATCGACGGAGATGG
TACAGGCAAGCCTTTTGAGGGAAAACAGAGTATGGATCTTGAAGTCAAAGAGGGCGGACCTCTGCCTTTT
GCCTTTGATATCCTGACCACTGCATTCCATTACGGCAACAGGGTATTCGCCAAATATCCAGACAACATAC
AAGACTATTTTAAGCAGTCGTTTCCTAAGGGGTATTCGTGGGAACGAAGCTTGACTTTCGAAGACGGGGG
CATTTGCAACGCCAGAAACGACATAACAATGGAAGGGGACACTTTCTATAATAAAGTTCGATTTTATGGT
ACCAACTTTCCCGCCAATGGTCCAGTTATGCAGAAGAAGACGCTGAAATGGGAGCCCTCCACTGAGAAAA
TGTATGTGCGTGATGGAGTGCTGACGGGTGATATTGAGATGGCTTTGTTGCTTGAAGGAAATGCCCATTA
CCGATGTGACTTCAGAACTACTTACAAAGCTAAGGAGAAGGGTGTCAAGTTACCAGGCGCCCACTTTGTG
GACCACTGCATTGAGATTTTAAGCCATGACAAAGATTACAACAAGGTTAAGCTGTATGAGCATGCTGTTG
CTCATTCTGGATTGCCTGACAATGCCAGACGATAAGCGGCCGCGACTCTAGATCATAATCAGCCATACCA
CATTG
