>Addgene plasmid #57459 | mEos3.2-H2B-6 | addgene partial sequence | sequence record 114633 | CMV-F 5'-CGCAAATGGGCGGTAGGCGTG-3'
GAACCGTCAGATCCGCTAGCGCTACCGGACTCAGATCTCGAGCTCAAGCTTCGAATTCTGCAGTCGACGG
TACCGCCACCATGCCAGAGCCAGCGAAGTCTGCTCCCGCCCCGAAAAAGGGCTCCAAGAAGGCGGTGACT
AAGGCGCAGAAGAAAGGCGGCAAGAAGCGCAAGCGCAGCCGCAAGGAGAGCTATTCCATCTATGTGTACA
AGGTTCTGAAGCAGGTCCACCCTGACACCGGCATTTCGTCCAAGGCCATGGGCATCATGAATTCGTTTGT
GAACGACATTTTCGAGCGCATCGCAGGTGAGGCTTCCCGCCTGGCGCATTACAACAAGCGCTCGACCATC
ACCTCCAGGGAGATCCAGACGGCCGTGCGCCTGCTGCTGCCTGGGGAGTTGGCCAAGCACGCCGTGTCCG
AGGGTACTAAGGCCATCACCAAGTACACCAGCGCTAAGGATCCACCGGTCGCCACCATGAGTGCGATTAA
GCCAGACATGAAGATCAAACTCCGTATGGAAGGCAACGTAAACGGGCACCACTTTGTGATCGACGGAGAT
GGTACAGGCAAGCCTTTTGAGGGAAAACAGAGTATGGATCTTGAAGTCAAAGAGGGCGGACCTCTGCCTT
TTGCCTTTGATATCCTGACCACTGCATTCCATTACGGCAACAGGGTATTCGCCAAATATCCAGACAACAT
ACAAGACTATTTTAAGCAGTCGTTTCCTAAGGGGTATTCGTGGGAACGAAGCTTGACTTTCGAAGACGGG
GGCATTTGCAACGCCAGAAACGACATAACAATGGAAGGGGACACTTTCTATAATAAAGTTCGATTTTATG
GTACCAACTTTCCC
