[The description below was written by a language model from this plasmid's Addgene catalogue record.]
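Description:
mEos3.2-H2B-6 is a mammalian expression plasmid built on an mEos3.2 fluorescent-protein backbone (about 4.75 kb without the insert) that produces human histone H2B fused to the photoconvertible fluorescent protein mEos3.2. It is maintained as a high-copy plasmid in E. coli under kanamycin selection. It also carries a neomycin resistance marker, so transfected mammalian cells can be selected with G418, for example to derive stable lines. No feature table accompanies the record, so the bacterial origin, the polyadenylation signal and the promoter driving the resistance marker are not listed. The use of an SV40 polyA reverse sequencing primer does suggest that an SV40 polyadenylation signal lies downstream of the fusion.

Expression is driven by the CMV promoter, which gives strong constitutive transcription in most mammalian cell types. The insert is human H2B (gene H2BC11, also known as HIST1H2BJ) and carries two recorded amino-acid changes, D26G and V119I. The record does not state whether mEos3.2 sits at the N- or C-terminus of H2B, nor what the "6" in the name means, although it may refer to linker length. Because H2B is incorporated into nucleosomes, the fusion labels chromatin and marks the nucleus. mEos3.2 is a monomeric green-to-red photoconvertible protein. The record gives excitation/emission values of 507/516 nm for the green state and 572/580 nm for the red state. The construct is therefore suited to use as a nuclear/histone localization marker, and the photoconversion property lends itself to tracking selected chromatin populations or to single-molecule localization microscopy, though the record itself states only the localization and spectral properties.
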