Addgene plasmid #57459: mEos3.2-H2B-6
Purpose: Localization: Nucleus/Histones, Excitation: 507 / 572, Emission: 516 / 580
Depositing lab: Michael Davidson. Depositing organization: Florida State University, Tallahassee.
Backbone
  Vector backbone: mEos3.2
  Backbone size w/o insert (bp): 4750
  Vector type: Mammalian Expression
  Selectable markers: Neomycin (select with G418)
Growth in bacteria
  Bacterial resistance: Kanamycin, 50 μg/mL
  Growth temperature: 37°C
  Growth strain: DH5alpha
  Copy number: High Copy
Gene/Insert
  Gene/Insert name: H2B (alt names: Human Histone H2B; NM_021058.3)
  Species: H. sapiens (human)
  Mutation: D26G and V119I in H2B
  Entrez Gene: H2BC11 (a.k.a. H2B/r, H2BFR, H2BJ, HIST1H2BJ)
  Promoter: CMV
  Tag / fusion protein: mEos3.2
  Cloning method: Unknown
  Sequencing primers: 5′ CMV-F; 3′ SV40pA-R
Terms and licenses: Academic/Nonprofit Terms; Industry Terms
Depositor comments: . Excitation = 507 / 572; Emission = 516 / 580
How to cite: mEos3.2-H2B-6 was a gift from Michael Davidson (Addgene plasmid # 57459 ; http://n2t.net/addgene:57459 ; RRID:Addgene_57459)
